>Addgene plasmid #37947 | MSCV-N BTRF1 | depositor partial sequence | sequence record 47778 | Tag and partial insert
ATGGACTACAAGGATGACGATGACAAGCTCGATGGAGGATACCCATACGATGTTCCAGATTACGCTGCTC
GAGGTTATCAAACAAGTTTGTACAAAAAAGTTGGCATGCTCAAGTGTAAGCAGCCCGGGGCCCGCTTCAT
TCACGGGGCCGTGCACCTGCCATCGGGACAGATTGTCTTCCACACCATCCACAGCCCCACTCTTGCCTCG
GCGCTGGGACTGCCTGGGGAAAATGTACCCATCCCGGCCCTCTTCCGTGCCTCGGGCCTCAACGTCCGTG
AGAGCCTACCCATGACCAACATGAGGGCACCGATCATCTCGCTGGCTCGCCTCATCCTGGC
