>Addgene plasmid #37947 | MSCV-N BTRF1 | addgene partial sequence | sequence record 50684 | pLXSN-5
CTCACTCCTTCTCTAGGCGCCGGAATTAGATCTGCCACCATGGACTACAAGGATGACGATGACAAGCTCG
ATGGAGGATACCCATACGATGTTCCAGATTACGCTGCTCGAGGTTATCAAACAAGTTTGTACAAAAAAGT
TGGCATGCTCAAGTGTAAGCAGCCCGGGGCCCGCTTCATTCACGGGGCCGTGCACCTGCCATCGGGACAG
ATTGTCTTCCACACCATCCACAGCCCCACTCTTGCCTCGGCGCTGGGACTGCCTGGGGAAAATGTACCCA
TCCCGGCCCTCTTCCGTGCCTCGGGCCTCAACGTCCGTGAGAGCCTACCCATGACCAACATGAGGGCACC
GATCATCTCGCTGGCTCGCCTCATCCTGGCCCCCAACCCCTATATCCTAGAGGGACAGCTGACGGTGGGC
ATGACACAGGACAACGGCATTCCCGTGCTTTTTGCCAGGCCTGTCATTGAGGTAAAAAGCGGGCCTGAGT
CCAACATTAAAGCCTCCTCGCAACTTATGATAGCAGAAGACTCCTGCCTGAATCAGATCGCCCCCTTTTC
CGCATCAGAGCACCCCGCCTTCTCCATGGTTGAGTCCGTAAAACGAGTCCGGGTCGATGAGGGAGCAAAC
ACCCGGCGCAC
