[The description below was written by a language model from this plasmid's Addgene catalogue record.]
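Description:
MSCV-N BTRF1 is a retroviral mammalian expression plasmid built on the MSCV-N FLAGHA backbone, a murine stem cell virus–type vector designed to be packaged into retroviral particles and stably integrated into target cells. It is maintained in E. coli under ampicillin selection as a low-copy plasmid, and transduced mammalian cells are selected with puromycin. The total size is recorded as 7874 bp, smaller than the listed 8162 bp for the empty backbone. This is consistent with Gateway recombination, in which the incoming open reading frame replaces a larger destination cassette.

The insert is the 1212 bp BTRF1 open reading frame from Epstein-Barr virus (human herpesvirus 4), introduced by Gateway cloning and derived in part from material made in another laboratory. The backbone supplies tandem N-terminal FLAG and HA epitope tags, so the viral protein is made as a doubly tagged fusion suited to detection and sequential affinity purification. The depositor notes that the Gateway reaction left vector-derived nucleotides in frame at the 3' end of the insert, so the translated protein also carries a short stretch of extra residues at its C-terminus. The record lists the promoter as "PKG" (probably PGK, phosphoglycerate kinase). In MSCV-type vectors the retroviral LTR typically drives the insert while an internal PGK promoter drives the drug marker, but the record does not spell out this arrangement and no feature table is available to confirm it.

The associated publication describes a systematic study of how tumour virus proteins perturb host cellular networks. This fits use of the construct for stable expression of tagged BTRF1 in mammalian cells to identify host interaction partners and downstream effects.
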