Addgene plasmid #37947: MSCV-N BTRF1
Depositing lab: Karl Munger. Depositing organization: Brigham and Women's Hospital. Publication: Interpreting cancer genomes using systematic host network perturbations by tumour virus proteins. Rozenblatt-Rosen O, Deo RC, Padi M, Adelmant G, Calderwood MA, Rolland T, Grace M, Dricot A, Askenazi M, Tavares M, Pevzner SJ, Abderazzaq F, Byrdsong D, Carvunis AR, Chen AA, Cheng J, Correll M, Duarte M, Fan C, Feltkamp MC, Ficarro SB, Franchi R, Garg BK, Gulbahce N, Hao T, Holthaus AM, James R, Korkhin A, Litovchick L, Mar JC, Pak TR, Rabello S, Rubio R, Shen Y, Singh S, Spangle JM, Tasan M, Wanamaker S, Webber JT, Roecklein-Canfield J, Johannsen E, Barabasi AL, Beroukhim R, Kieff E, Cusick ME, Hill DE, Munger K, Marto JA, Quackenbush J, Roth FP, DeCaprio JA, Vidal M. Nature. 2012 Jul 26;487(7408):491-5. 10.1038/nature11288 PubMed 22810586.
Backbone
  Vector backbone: MSCV-N FLAGHA
  Backbone size w/o insert (bp): 8162
  Total vector size (bp): 7874
  Vector type: Mammalian Expression, Retroviral
  Selectable markers: Puromycin
Growth in bacteria
  Bacterial resistance: Ampicillin, 100 μg/mL
  Growth temperature: 37°C
  Growth strain: DH5alpha
  Copy number: Low Copy
Gene/Insert
  Gene/Insert name: BTRF1 (alt name: HHV BTRF1)
  Species: H. Herpesvirus 4 (EBV)
  Insert size (bp): 1212
  GenBank ID: YP_401699.1
  Entrez Gene: BTRF1 (a.k.a. HHV4_BTRF1)
  Promoter: PKG
  Tag / fusion protein: Flag (N terminal on backbone); HA (N terminal on backbone)
  Cloning method: Gateway Cloning
  Sequencing primers: 5′ LXSN 5'; 3′ MSCV-N seq. rev
Resource information
  A portion of this plasmid was derived from a plasmid made by: E. Kieff lab
Terms and licenses: Academic/Nonprofit Terms; Industry Terms: Not Available to Industry
Depositor comments: Note that the Gateway cloning reaction has left several vector-based nucleotides in frame with the 3' end of the insert, leaving additional amino acid residues [PTFLYKVVR] fused to the C-terminus of translated protein.
How to cite: MSCV-N BTRF1 was a gift from Karl Munger (Addgene plasmid # 37947 ; http://n2t.net/addgene:37947 ; RRID:Addgene_37947)
